>Addgene plasmid #198976 | pGL0_65 [StayGold] | addgene full sequence | sequence record 401236 | Addgene NGS Result
AGGCTAGGTGGAGGCTCAGTGATGATAAGTCTGCGATGGTGGATGCATGTGTCATGGTCATAGCTGTTTC
CTGTGTGAAATTGTTATCCGCTCAGAGGGCACAATCCTATTCCGCGCTATCCGACAATCTCCAAGACATT
AGGTGGAGTTCAGTTCGGCGTATGGCATATGTCGCTGGAAAGAACATGTGAGCAAAAGGCCAGCAAAAGG
CCAGGAACCGTAAAAAGGCCGCGTTGCTGGCGTTTTTCCATAGGCTCCGCCCCCCTGACGAGCATCACAA
AAATCGACGCTCAAGTCAGAGGTGGCGAAACCCGACAGGACTATAAAGATACCAGGCGTTTCCCCCTGGA
AGCTCCCTCGTGCGCTCTCCTGTTCCGACCCTGCCGCTTACCGGATACCTGTCCGCCTTTCTCCCTTCGG
GAAGCGTGGCGCTTTCTCATAGCTCACGCTGTAGGTATCTCAGTTCGGTGTAGGTCGTTCGCTCCAAGCT
GGGCTGTGTGCACGAACCCCCCGTTCAGCCCGACCGCTGCGCCTTATCCGGTAACTATCGTCTTGAGTCC
AACCCGGTAAGACACGACTTATCGCCACTGGCAGCAGCCACTGGTAACAGGATTAGCAGAGCGAGGTATG
TAGGCGGTGCTACAGAGTTCTTGAAGTGGTGGCCTAACTACGGCTACACTAGAAGAACAGTATTTGGTAT
CTGCGCTCTGCTGAAGCCAGTTACCTTCGGAAAAAGAGTTGGTAGCTCTTGATCCGGCAAACAAACCACC
GCTGGTAGCGGTGGTTTTTTTGTTTGCAAGCAGCAGATTACGCGCAGAAAAAAAGGATCTCAAGAAGATC
CTTTGATCTTTTCTACGGGGTCTGACGCTCTATTCAACAAAGCCGCCGTCCCGTCAAGTCAGCGTAAATG
GGTAGGGGGCTTCAAATCGTCCCCCCATACGATATAAGTTGTTACTAGTGCTTGGATTCTCACCAATAAA
AAACGCCCGGCGGCAACCGAGCGTTCTGAACAAATCCAGATGGAGTTCTGAGGTCATTACTGGATCTATC
AACAGGAGTCCAAGCGAGCTCGATATCAAATTACGCCCCGCCCTGCCACTCATCGCAGTACTGTTGTAAT
TCATTAAGCATTCTGCCGACATGGAAGCCATCACAAACGGCATGATGAACCTGAATCGCCAGCGGCATCA
GCACCTTGTCGCCTTGCGTATAATATTTGCCCATGGTGAAAACGGGGGCGAAGAAGTTGTCCATATTGGC
CACGTTTAAATCAAAACTGGTGAAACTCACCCAGGGATTGGCTGAGACGAAAAACATATTCTCAATAAAC
CCTTTAGGGAAATAGGCCAGGTTTTCACCGTAACACGCCACATCTTGCGAATATATGTGTAGAAACTGCC
GGAAATCGTCGTGGTATTCACTCCAGAGCGATGAAAACGTTTCAGTTTGCTCATGGAAAACGGTGTAACA
AGGGTGAACACTATCCCATATCACCAGCTCACCGTCTTTCATTGCCATACGAAATTCCGGATGAGCATTC
ATCAGGCGGGCAAGAATGTGAATAAAGGCCGGATAAAACTTGTGCTTATTTTTCTTTACGGTCTTTAAAA
AGGCCGTAATATCCAGCTGAACGGTCTGGTTATAGGTACATTGAGCAACTGACTGAAATGCCTCAAAATG
TTCTTTACGATGCCATTGGGATATATCAACGGTGGTATATCCAGTGATTTTTTTCTCCATTTTAGCTTCC
TTAGCTCCTGAAAATCTCGATAACTCAAAAAATACGCCCGGTAGTGATCTTATTTCATTATGGTGAAAGT
TGGAACCTCTTACGTGCCGATCAACGTCTCATTGATACCTGAAACAAAACCCATCGTACGGCCAAGGAAG
TCTCCAATAACTGTGATCCACCACAAGCGCCAGGGTTTTCCCAGTCACGACGTTGTAAAACGACGGCCAG
TCATGCATAATCCGCACGCATCTGGAATAAGGAAGTGCCATTCCGCCTGACCTTAGCGTGCGAACAGCAC
GCTATTGTTGTATCATTACTCGCATCCATTCTCAGGCTGTCTCGTCTCGTCTCCGAGGTCTCAAATGGCC
TCAACCCCGTTTAAGTTTCAGTTAAAAGGCACGATCAATGGCAAGAGCTTCACAGTAGAAGGTGAAGGAG
AAGGTAATAGCCACGAAGGCAGCCATAAAGGCAAGTATGTTTGTACGTCCGGTAAACTGCCTATGAGTTG
GGCGGCTTTGGGCACCTCCTTCGGGTACGGAATGAAATACTACACAAAGTATCCGTCGGGTCTGAAAAAC
TGGTTTCATGAAGTGATGCCGGAAGGCTTCACTTACGATCGCCATATTCAGTATAAAGGTGATGGCAGCA
TCCATGCGAAACATCAGCATTTTATGAAAAATGGCACCTATCACAACATTGTAGAATTCACGGGCCAGGA
CTTTAAAGAGAATAGCCCCGTGTTAACGGGTGACATGAATGTCTCGCTGCCCAACGAGGTGCAACACATT
CCTCGCGATGACGGGGTTGAATGTCCAGTTACCCTGTTGTACCCGCTTCTATCAGATAAAAGTAAATGCG
TCGAAGCCCATCAGAACACCATTTGCAAGCCGCTGCACAACCAACCGGCGCCAGATGTGCCGTATCACTG
GATTCGTAAACAATATACCCAGTCTAAAGATGATACCGAAGAGAGGGACCATATCTGCCAGTCTGAGACT
CTCGAGGCACACCTGTAAGCTTTGAGACCACCCCAGGATACATAGATTACCACAACTCCGAGCCCTTCCA
CCTAGCGTGCTAACCACGCACGCTATTGTTGTAT
Features (pLannotate 1.2.2; 5 found; start..end, strand, type, name):
    245..833     -  rep_origin     ori: high-copy-number ColE1/pMB1/pBR322/pUC origin of replication
    966..1060    -  terminator     lambda t0 terminator: transcription terminator from phage lambda
   1084..1740    -  CDS            cat: CAT_ECOLX - Experimental evidence at protein level: Swiss-Prot protein existence level 1. This enzyme is an effector of chloramphenicol resistance in bacteria. From Escherichia coli. This protein is used as a marker in many commonly used cloning vectors, such as pACYC184.
   1741..1843    -  promoter       cat promoter: promoter of the E. coli cat gene encoding chloramphenicol acetyltransferase
   1918..1961    -  CDS            lacZα (fragment): LacZα fragment of β-galactosidase; lacZ fragment
