[The description below was written by a language model from this plasmid's Addgene catalogue record and pLannotate feature annotations shown in this document.]
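Description:
pGL0_65 [StayGold] is a small (about 2.8 kb) synthetic-biology plasmid that serves as a "Level 0" part vector, meaning it stores a single basic DNA part for later use in a hierarchical, modular assembly scheme. It is built on the pGLDV_17 backbone and is maintained in E. coli as a high-copy plasmid. Replication depends on a ColE1/pMB1/pUC-type origin. Selection is by chloramphenicol resistance, provided by a chloramphenicol acetyltransferase (cat) gene expressed from its native cat promoter and followed by the phage lambda t0 transcription terminator.

The stored part is a synthetic StayGold sequence. StayGold is a bright, highly photostable green fluorescent protein, and the record notes that this portion derives from a previously published plasmid describing that protein. The automated annotation did not detect the StayGold coding region, so its exact coordinates are not given. It presumably lies in the unannotated stretch of the sequence outside the origin and resistance cassette. No promoter, ribosome binding site or terminator associated with the insert is annotated, which fits a stand-alone part rather than a complete expression unit, although the record does not state this explicitly. A short lacZα fragment is annotated near the cat promoter and may be a remnant of a screening cassette in the parent vector. The cloning method and the assembly sites flanking the part are not recorded.

The plasmid belongs to a toolkit from a study on high-throughput identification of functional origins of replication in non-model bacteria. In that setting, a fluorescent reporter part like this one would be combined with other parts to build higher-level plasmids.
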