Addgene plasmid #198976: pGL0_65 [StayGold]
Purpose: Level 0 part
Depositing lab: Charlie Gilbert & Nili Ostrov & Cultivarium Tools. Depositing organization: Cultivarium, Convergent Research. Publication: A scalable framework for high-throughput identification of functional origins of replication in non-model bacteria. Gilbert C, Brumwell SL, Crits-Christoph A, Kang SC, Martin-Moldes Z, Alsharif W, Esmurria A, Nguyen M-A, Lee HH, Ostrov N. bioRxiv 2023.05.19.541510 10.1101/2023.05.19.541510.
Backbone
  Vector backbone: pGLDV_17
  Vector type: Synthetic Biology
Growth in bacteria
  Bacterial resistance: Chloramphenicol, 25 μg/mL
  Growth temperature: 37°C
  Growth strain: E. coli Twist 10B
  Copy number: High Copy
Gene/Insert
  Gene/Insert name: StayGold
  Species: Synthetic
  Cloning method: Unknown
Resource information
  A portion of this plasmid was derived from a plasmid made by: Atsushi Miyawaki (Hirano et al. 2022 https://doi.org/10.1038/s41587-022-01278-2)
Terms and licenses: Academic/Nonprofit Terms; Industry Terms: Not Available to Industry
How to cite: pGL0_65 [StayGold] was a gift from Charlie Gilbert & Nili Ostrov & Cultivarium Tools (Addgene plasmid # 198976 ; http://n2t.net/addgene:198976 ; RRID:Addgene_198976)
